Addgene plasmid #39220: p2Bac.Myc.p44
Depositing lab: Aziz Sancar. Depositing organization: University of North Carolina at Chapel Hill.
Backbone
  Vector backbone: p2Bac
  Backbone manufacturer: Invitrogen
  Backbone size w/o insert (bp): 7125
  Total vector size (bp): 8323
  Vector type: Insect Expression
Growth in bacteria
  Bacterial resistance: Ampicillin, 100 μg/mL
  Growth temperature: 37°C
  Growth strain: DH5alpha
  Copy number: High Copy
Gene/Insert
  Gene/Insert name: p44 (alt names: GTF2H2; general transcription factor IIH, polypeptide 2, 44kDa; BTF2)
  Insert size (bp): 1200
  GenBank ID: NM_001515.3
  Entrez Gene: GTF2H2 (a.k.a. BTF2, BTF2 p44, BTF2P44, T-BTF2P44, TFIIH, p44)
  Promoter: Pp10
  Tag / fusion protein: Myc (N terminal on insert)
  Cloning method: Restriction Enzyme; 5′ cloning site NotI (unknown if destroyed); 3′ cloning site SpeI (unknown if destroyed)
  Sequencing primers: 5′ p2Bac-F (ggacctttaattcaacccaacac); 3′ BGH_rev
Terms and licenses: Academic/Nonprofit Terms; Industry Terms: Not Available to Industry
How to cite: p2Bac.Myc.p44 was a gift from Aziz Sancar (Addgene plasmid # 39220 ; http://n2t.net/addgene:39220 ; RRID:Addgene_39220)
