[The description below was written by a language model from this plasmid's Addgene catalogue record.]
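Description:
p2Bac.Myc.p44 is an insect-cell expression construct built on the commercial p2Bac backbone, a baculovirus transfer vector of about 7.1 kb; with its insert the plasmid totals roughly 8.3 kb. It is maintained in E. coli as a high-copy plasmid under ampicillin selection. No feature table accompanies the record, so the bacterial origin, the baculoviral flanking sequences and any polyadenylation signals are not itemised, although the listed reverse sequencing primer suggests a BGH-type terminator region lies downstream of the cloning site.

The payload is an approximately 1.2 kb insert encoding p44, the 44 kDa polypeptide 2 of general transcription factor IIH (GTF2H2, also called BTF2 p44), referenced to an mRNA entry for this gene. The coding sequence was placed between NotI and SpeI sites and carries an N-terminal Myc epitope tag, which allows the recombinant protein to be detected or immunopurified with anti-Myc antibodies. Expression is driven by the baculovirus p10 promoter, a very late viral promoter that is strongly active in infected insect cells. Vectors of the p2Bac type are dual-promoter transfer plasmids designed to carry a second gene under a separate promoter, but the record lists only the p10-driven p44 cassette.

The record does not state the purpose explicitly. The design is consistent with generating recombinant baculovirus to produce tagged p44 in insect cells, alone or by co-infection with viruses encoding other TFIIH subunits. Such material suits biochemical studies of this factor, which functions in transcription and nucleotide excision repair.
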