>Addgene plasmid #39220 | p2Bac.Myc.p44 | addgene partial sequence | sequence record 50512 | p2Bac-F 5'-ggacctttaattcaacccaacac-3'
ATCATTTGTATATTAATTAAAATACTATACTGTAAATTACATTTTATTTACAATCGTACGCGGCCGCATG
GAACAAAAACTTATTTCTGAAGAAGATCTGGATGAAGAACCTGAAAGAACTAAGCGATGGGAAGGAGGCT
ATGAAAGAACATGGGAGATTCTTAAAGAAGATGAATCTGGATCACTTAAAGCTACAATAGAAGACATTCT
ATTCAAGGCAAAGAGAAAAAGAGTATTTGAGCACCATGGACAAGTTCGACTTGGAATGATGCGCCACCTT
TATGTGGTAGTAGATGGATCAAGAACAATGGAAGACCAAGATTTAAAGCCTAATAGACTGACGTGTACTT
TAAAGTTGTTGGAATACTTTGTAGAGGAATATTTTGATCAAAATCCTATTAGTCAGATTGGAATAATTGT
AACTAAGAGTAAAAGAGCTGAAAAATTGACTGAACTTTCTGGAAACCCAAGAAAACATATAACGTCTTTG
AAGAAAGCTGTGGATATGACCTGCCATGGAGAGCCATCTCTTTATAATTCCCTAAGCATAGCTATGCAGA
CTCTAAAACACATGCCTGGACATACAAGTCGAGAAGTACTAATCATCTTTAGCAGCCTTACAACTTGCGA
TCCATCTAATATTTATGATCTAATCAAGACCCTAAAGGCAGCTAAAATTAGAGTATCTGTTATTGGATTG
TCTGCAGAAGTTCGCGTTTGCACTGTACTTGCTCGTGAAACTGGTGGCACGTACCATGTTATTTTAGATG
AAAGCCATTACAAAGAGTTGCTCACACATCATGTTAGTCCTCCTCCTGCTAGCTCAAGT
